Addgene plasmid #198655: pEM.A01L
Purpose: Easy-MISE toolkit pEM-plasmid containing a spacer sequence with CD protruding ends
Depositing lab: Paola Branduardi. Depositing organization: Universita degli Studi di Milano-Bicocca. Publication: Easy Modular Integrative fuSion-ready Expression (Easy-MISE) Toolkit for Fast Engineering of Heterologous Productions in Saccharomyces cerevisiae. Maestroni L, Butti P, Milanesi R, Pagliari S, Campone L, Serra I, Branduardi P. ACS Synth Biol. 2023 Apr 14. doi: 10.1021/acssynbio.3c00015. PubMed 37058502.
Backbone
  Vector backbone: pGA-blue
  Backbone manufacturer: IndBioTech Lab
  Vector type: Yeast Expression, Synthetic Biology
Growth in bacteria
  Bacterial resistance: Kanamycin, 50 μg/mL
  Growth temperature: 37°C
  Growth strain: DH5alpha
  Copy number: High Copy
Gene/Insert
  Gene/Insert name: Adaptor
  Species: Synthetic
  Cloning method: Unknown
Terms and licenses: Academic/Nonprofit Terms; Industry Terms: Not Available to Industry
Depositor comments: Cloning Method: Goldon Gate Assembly
How to cite: pEM.A01L was a gift from Paola Branduardi (Addgene plasmid # 198655 ; http://n2t.net/addgene:198655 ; RRID:Addgene_198655)
