[The description below was written by a language model from this plasmid's Addgene catalogue record and pLannotate feature annotations shown in this document.]
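Description:
pEM.A01L is a small part-storage plasmid (about 2 kb) from the Easy-MISE (Easy Modular Integrative fuSion-ready Expression) toolkit, a modular cloning system for rapid engineering of heterologous production pathways in Saccharomyces cerevisiae. It is built on the pGA-blue backbone and is catalogued as a yeast expression and synthetic biology vector. The annotated sequence, however, contains only bacterial maintenance elements. These are a kanamycin resistance gene encoding the aminoglycoside phosphotransferase aph(3')-Ia and a high-copy ColE1/pUC-type origin of replication, consistent with the recorded kanamycin selection and high copy number in E. coli. No yeast origin, auxotrophic marker, promoter or terminator is annotated, so the plasmid serves as an E. coli-propagated donor of a part rather than as a vector that functions in yeast by itself.

The insert is a synthetic "Adaptor", described as a spacer sequence flanked by "CD" protruding ends. The depositor gives Golden Gate assembly as the cloning method. In that type of system, digestion with a type IIS enzyme releases parts carrying defined overhangs that dictate their position and order in a multi-part assembly. A spacer with C and D ends would presumably fill the C-to-D slot when no functional part is wanted there, allowing neighbouring modules to ligate correctly. The record does not state the specific enzymes, the overhang sequences or the length of the spacer. The adaptor itself is not annotated in the feature table. The only calls outside the marker and origin are a short lacI fragment and a partial duplicate ori match, which are probably backbone remnants or incidental similarity hits in the region near the insert.
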