Features (pLannotate 1.2.2; 4 found; start..end, strand, type, name):
    150..965     +  CDS            KanR: aminoglycoside phosphotransferase; aph(3')-Ia; confers resistance to kanamycin in bacteria or G418 (Geneticin®) in eukaryotes
   1050..1638    +  rep_origin     ori: high-copy-number ColE1/pMB1/pBR322/pUC origin of replication
   1821..1864    +  CDS            lacI (fragment): lac repressor; lacI; The lac repressor binds to the lac operator to inhibit transcription in E. coli. This inhibition can be relieved by adding lactose or isopropyl-β-D-thiogalactopyranoside (IPTG).
   1877..1976    +  rep_origin     ori (fragment): high-copy-number ColE1/pMB1/pBR322/pUC origin of replication
>Addgene plasmid #198655 | pEM.A01L | addgene full sequence | sequence record 393188 | Addgene NGS Result
GACCCTGTCAGACCAAGTTTACTCATATATACTTTAGATTGATTTAAAACTTCATTTTTAATTTAAAAGG
ATCTAGGTGAAGATCCTTTTTGATAATCTCATGAACAATAAAACTGTCTGCTTACATAAACAGTAATACA
AGGGGTGTTATGAGCCATATTCAACGGGAAACGTCTTGCTCTAGGCCGCGATTAAATTCCAACATGGATG
CTGATTTATATGGGTATAAATGGGCTCGCGATAATGTCGGGCAATCAGGTGCGACAATCTATCGATTGTA
TGGGAAGCCCGATGCGCCAGAGTTGTTTCTGAAACATGGCAAAGGTAGCGTTGCCAATGATGTTACAGAT
GAGATGGTCAGACTAAACTGGCTGACGGAATTTATGCCTCTTCCGACCATCAAGCATTTTATCCGTACTC
CTGATGATGCATGGTTACTCACCACTGCGATCCCCGGGAAAACAGCATTCCAGGTATTAGAAGAATATCC
TGATTCAGGTGAAAATATTGTTGATGCGCTGGCAGTGTTCCTGCGCCGGTTGCATTCGATTCCTGTTTGT
AATTGTCCTTTTAACAGCGATCGCGTATTTCGACTCGCTCAGGCGCAATCACGAATGAATAACGGTTTGG
TTGATGCGAGTGATTTTGATGACGAGCGTAATGGCTGGCCTGTTGAACAAGTCTGGAAAGAAATGCATAA
ACTTTTGCCATTCTCACCGGATTCAGTCGTCACTCATGGTGATTTCTCACTTGATAACCTTATTTTTGAC
GAGGGGAAATTAATAGGTTGTATTGATGTTGGACGAGTCGGAATCGCAGACCGATACCAGGATCTTGCCA
TCCTATGGAACTGCCTCGGTGAGTTTTCTCCTTCATTACAGAAACGGCTTTTTCAAAAATATGGTATTGA
TAATCCTGATATGAATAAATTGCAGTTTCATTTGATGCTCGATGAGTTTTTCTAAGAATTAATTCATGAC
CAAAATCCCTTAACGTGAGTTTTCGTTCCACTGAGCGTCAGACCCCGTAGAAAAGATCAAAGGATCTTCT
TGAGATCCTTTTTTTCTGCGCGTAATCTGCTGCTTGCAAACAAAAAAACCACCGCTACCAGCGGTGGTTT
GTTTGCCGGATCAAGAGCTACCAACTCTTTTTCCGAAGGTAACTGGCTTCAGCAGAGCGCAGATACCAAA
TACTGTTCTTCTAGTGTAGCCGTAGTTAGGCCACCACTTCAAGAACTCTGTAGCACCGCCTACATACCTC
GCTCTGCTAATCCTGTTACCAGTGGCTGCTGCCAGTGGCGATAAGTCGTGTCTTACCGGGTTGGACTCAA
GACGATAGTTACCGGATAAGGCGCAGCGGTCGGGCTGAACGGGGGGTTCGTGCACACAGCCCAGCTTGGA
GCGAACGACCTACACCGAACTGAGATACCTACAGCGTGAGCTATGAGAAAGCGCCACGCTTCCCGAAGGG
AGAAAGGCGGACAGGTATCCGGTAAGCGGCAGGGTCGGAACAGGAGAGCGCACGAGGGAGCTTCCAGGGG
GAAACGCCTGGTATCTTTATAGTCCTGTCGGGTTTCGCCACCTCTGACTTGAGCGTCGATTTTTGTGATG
CTCGTCAGGGGGGCGGAGCCTATGGAAAAACGCCAGCAACGCGGCCTTTTTACGGTTCCTGGCCTTTTGC
TGGCCTTTTGCTCACATGTTCTTTCCTGCGTTATCCCCTGATTCTGTGGATAACCGTATTACCGCCTTTG
AGTGAGCTGATACCGCTCGCCGCAGCCGAACGACCGAGCGCAGCGAGTCAGTGAGCGAGGAAGCGGAAGA
GCGCCCAATACGCAAACCGCCTCTCCCCGCGCGTTGGCCGATTCTGGTCTCCCAGAAGGGAGCTTCCAGG
GGGAAACGCCTGGTATCTTTATAGTCCTGTCGGGTTTCGCCACCTCTGACTTGAGCGTCGATTTTTGTGA
TGCTCGTCAGGGGGGCTTATCAAGAACTAGA
